>Addgene plasmid #8549 | HOXD4 (murine) MSCV | addgene partial sequence | sequence record 17357 | 8549 with pLXSN-5
CCCTCACTCCTTCTCTAGGCGCCGGAATTCGTTCTAGAAATAATTTTGTTTAACTTTAAGAAGGAGATAT
ACCATGGGCAGCAGCCATCATCATCATCATCACAGCAGCGGCCTGGTGCCGCGCGGCAGCCATATGGCTA
GCATGACTGGTGGACAGCAAATGGGTCGCGGATCCACCATGAGTTCGTATATGGTGAACTCTAAGTACGT
GGACCCCAAGTTTCCTCCGTGCGAGGAATATTTGCAGGGTGGCTACCTAGGCGAGCAGGGAGCCGACTAC
TACGGCAGCGGTGCACAGGGCGCCGACTTCCAGCCCTCGGGGCTCTACCCACGGCCCGACTTCGGCGAGC
AACCCTTCGGAGGCGGCGGGCCCGGGCCTGGCTCAGCGCTGCCCGCGAGGGGTCACGGACAGGAGCCGAG
CGGCCCGGGAAGTCATTACGGTGCCCCGGGAGAGCCGTGCCCAGCGCCCCCGCCTGCGCCCCTGCCTGGC
GCTCGGGCCTGCAGCCAGCCCACCGGCCCCAAGCAGCCGCCCCCCGGGACAGCACTCAAGCAGCCCGCTG
TGGTCTACCCTTGGATGAAGAATGTGCACGTGAATTCGGCGAACCCCAACTACACCGGCGGGG
