[The description below was written by a language model from this plasmid's Addgene catalogue record.]
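Description:
HOXD4 (murine) MSCV is a retroviral mammalian expression plasmid built on the MSCV (murine stem cell virus) backbone, recorded as about 6.4 kb without insert. It is propagated in E. coli as a high-copy plasmid under ampicillin selection, and it carries a neomycin resistance marker so that transduced or transfected mammalian cells can be selected with G418. In MSCV-type vectors the viral long terminal repeats flank the payload: the 5′ LTR generally serves as the promoter for the inserted gene, and a packaging signal allows the transcript to be encapsidated when the plasmid is introduced into a retroviral packaging cell line. The record itself does not list the promoters, the packaging signal or the promoter driving the neomycin marker, and no feature table is provided, so these details are inferred only from the general design of the backbone.

The insert is a roughly 905 bp fragment encoding mouse Hoxd4 (also known as Hox-4.2 or Hox-5.1), a homeodomain transcription factor of the Hox family. The coding region carries N-terminal T7 and His tags carried over from a pET bacterial expression vector, which allow antibody detection and affinity purification of the protein. The depositor notes that protein expression was confirmed by Western blot. The fragment was inserted by blunt-end ligation at XbaI/HpaI sites, which were destroyed in the process, and part of the plasmid derives from an earlier construct made in another laboratory. The associated work concerns the selective stability of complexes formed by Hox homeodomain proteins with Pbx and DNA, which fits use of this construct for stable, selectable expression of tagged Hoxd4 in mammalian cells.
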