Addgene plasmid #8549: HOXD4 (murine) MSCV
Depositing lab: Corey Largman. Depositing organization: San Francisco VA Health Care System. Publication: Hox homeodomain proteins exhibit selective complex stabilities with Pbx and DNA. Shen WF, Chang CP, Rozenfeld S, Sauvageau G, Humphries RK, Lu M, Lawrence HJ, Cleary ML, Largman C. Nucleic Acids Res 1996 Mar 1;24(5):898-906. 10.1093/nar/24.5.898 PubMed 8600458.
Backbone
  Vector backbone: MSCV
  Backbone size w/o insert (bp): 6400
  Vector type: Mammalian Expression, Retroviral
  Selectable markers: Neomycin (select with G418)
Growth in bacteria
  Bacterial resistance: Ampicillin, 100 μg/mL
  Growth temperature: 37°C
  Growth strain: DH5alpha
  Copy number: High Copy
Gene/Insert
  Gene/Insert name: HOXD4 (alt names: HOX4B; HOX4.2; HHO.c13)
  Species: M. musculus (mouse)
  Insert size (bp): 905
  Mutation: contains T7 and HIS tags from pET; makes protein by Western
  GenBank ID: J03770
  Entrez Gene: Hoxd4 (a.k.a. 6030436D05Rik, Hox-4.2, Hox-5.1)
  Tag / fusion protein: T7 (N terminal on insert); His (N terminal on insert)
  Cloning method: Restriction Enzyme; 5′ cloning site XbaI/HpaI blunt (destroyed during cloning); 3′ cloning site XbaI/HpaI blunt (destroyed during cloning)
  Sequencing primers: 5′ na
Resource information
  A portion of this plasmid was derived from a plasmid made by: Mark Featherstone
Terms and licenses: Academic/Nonprofit Terms; Industry Terms: Not Available to Industry
Depositor comments: Popperl and Featherstone, EMBO J:11, 3673-80, 1992
How to cite: HOXD4 (murine) MSCV was a gift from Corey Largman (Addgene plasmid # 8549 ; http://n2t.net/addgene:8549 ; RRID:Addgene_8549)
